>Addgene plasmid #24508 | NK-1 GFP | addgene partial sequence | sequence record 30416 | 24508 with GFP-F
ACTATACAAACATCACCATCATCACCATTAACTCGAGCAGATCCGGCTGCTAACAAAGCCCGAAAGGAAG
CTGAGTTGGCTGCTGCCACCGCTGAGCAATAACTAGCATAACCCCTTGGGGCCTCTAAACGGGTCTTGAG
GGGTTTTTTGCTGAAAGGAGGAACTATATCCGGATAATTCTTGAAGACGAAAGGGCCTCGTGATACGCCT
ATTTTTATAGGTTAATGTCATGATAATAATGGTTTCTTAGACGTCAGGTGGCACTTTTCGGGGAAATGTG
CGCGGAACCCCTATTTGTTTATTTTTCTAAATACATTCAAATATGTATCCGCTCATGAGACAATAACCCT
GATAAATGCTTCAATAATATTGAAAAAGGAAGAGTATGAGTATTCAACATTTCCGTGTCGCCCTTATTCC
CTTTTTTGCGGCATTTTGCCTTCCTGTTTTTGCTCACCCAGAAACGCTGGTGAAAGTAAAAGATGCTGAA
GATCAGTTGGGTGCACGAGTGGGTTACATCGAACTGGATCTCAACAGCGGTAAGATCCTTGAGAGTTTTC
GCCCCGAAGAACGTTTTCCAATGATGAGCACTTTTAAAGTTCTGCTATGTGGCGCGGTATTATCCCGTGT
TGACGCCGGGCAAGAGCAACTCGGTCGCCGCATACACTATTCTCAGAATGACTTGGTTGAGTACTCACCA
GTCACAGAAAAGCATCTTACGGATGGCATGACAGTAAGAGAATTATGCAGTGCTGNCATAACCATGAGTG
ATAACACTGCGGCCAACTTACTTCTGACAACGATCGGAGGACCGAAGGAGCTAACCGCTTTTTTGCACAA
CATGGGGGATCATGTAACTCGCCTTGATCGTTGGGAACCGGAGCTGAATGAAGCCATACCAAACGACGAG
CGTGACACCACGATGCCTGCAGCAATGGCAACAACGTTGCGCAAACTATTAACTGGCGAACTA
