>Addgene plasmid #24508 | NK-1 GFP | addgene partial sequence | sequence record 30417 | 24508 with T7
AATATTTTGTTTACTTTAAGAAGGAGATATACATATGGCGGACCTGGCCGAGTGCAACATCCGGGTCTTC
TGTCGAATACGACCGCCGCTGGAGTCCGAGGAGAACCGTATGTGTTGCACCTGGACCTATCACGACGAGT
CCACCGTGGAGCTGCAGAGCATTGACGCACAGGCCAAAAGCAAGATGGGCCAGCAGATCTTCTCATTCGA
CCAGGTCTTCCACCCGCTCTCCTCGCAGTCGGACATCTTCGAGATGGTCTCGCCGCTCATCCAGTCGGCC
CTGGATGGCTACAATATCTGCATCTTTGCCTACGGACAGACGGGCAGTGGCAAGACCTACACAATGGACG
GAGTGCCGGAGAGTGTGGGCGTCATACCGCGCACGGTGGATCTGCTCTTCGACTCCATCCGGGGATATCG
CAACTTGGGCTGGGAGTACGAGATCAAGGCCACCTTTCTGGAGATCTACAACGAGGTGCTCTACGATCTG
CTGAGCAACGAGCAGAAGGACATGGAGATTCGAATGGCCAAGAACAACAAGAACGACATCTACGTGTCCA
ACATAACGGAGGAGACGGTTCTGGATCCAAATCACCTGCGCCACCTCATGCACACGGCCAAGATGAACCG
TGCCACCGCCTCGACAGCTGGCAACGAGCGCTCCTCTCGTTCCCACGCGGTTACCAAGCTTGAGCTCATC
GGACGCCATGCCGAAAAGCAAGAGATCTCCGTGGGTTCATAACCTGGTGGATTTGGC
