>Addgene plasmid #24508 | NK-1 GFP | addgene partial sequence | sequence record 30418 | 24508 with GFP-R
TCTTCTCCTTTACTCATGGTACCTTTTAGTAAAGATGCCATCATCTCAGCTGCTCGTTTTTTCTGGTGGT
TGGTCATTTCCTTAAGTTTCTGAAGCTCAGCATCTATACTCGCTAAAGTTGCCGATTTCTGATTCAATTC
ATCACTAAGCAATTCATATTCCTTAGTTTTGTCTTCAACTTCCTGAGACTTCTGATCATAATTGACAGCA
AGTTCTTCTAGGGCCTGTAAAACTTCTTTCACTTCTTCTTTAGAGGCATCATTTTCTGCTTGAAGGCGAT
TCAGCTCAGCTTGCATATTGTCTTGATCCCTTCTGGTAGATGCCAAAAGCTCCTCCTGATCCAACATTTG
CGTCTTCAGTTTCTCTACCAGTTGACTTTGCTGGTTAATTTCTTCATCCTTGTCATCAAGCTGTTTGTAT
AATTTAGCAATTTCTTCTTCACACTTTCTTCTTTCAGCATCAGTAAAATTTCCTATAACTCCAATTGCGG
TTGCTGGTTTATCATTGGTAAGAGTAATATCTTTATCCACTGTGAAAGCTTCCAAGTTGGCTTTCTCTTT
GTCAAACTGTTCATCAATAGGCACCGTCTCCCCATTACGCCATCTGTTGAGCTCATTTTCAAGCCACTGA
ATAGTGTTCCGCAGGATCTTATTTTTTTCTTTTTCTTTTTCATACTTCTTTTTCCACTGTTCTGCAGTTA
ACTCCACATTGACACAAACTGTGTTCTTAATTGTTTTGACGGAGGCCGCGA
