[The description below was written by a language model from this plasmid's Addgene catalogue record.]
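Description:
NK-1 GFP is a bacterial expression plasmid built on the pET17b backbone (about 3.3 kb without insert), maintained at high copy in E. coli under ampicillin selection. pET17b-type vectors normally drive their inserts from a T7 promoter and so need a host that supplies T7 RNA polymerase for protein production. However, the record provides no feature table and does not itself list the promoter or other regulatory elements. The insert size is not stated either.

The payload is a chimeric motor protein that combines sequences from Drosophila NCD and human kinesin. According to the record, the entire superfamily-conserved catalytic domain of NCD (residues 348–667) was substituted for the equivalent domain of kinesin (residues 8–322). The NCD motor core therefore sits within otherwise kinesin-derived flanking sequence. The C terminus of the chimera is fused to GFP carrying the S65T mutation, a variant with brighter fluorescence and a simplified excitation spectrum compared with wild-type GFP. A His tag at the same end allows purification by metal-affinity chromatography.

The associated study examined what determines the directional preference of kinesin-family motors. Kinesin and NCD move toward opposite ends of microtubules, and swapping catalytic domains tests whether direction is encoded inside or outside that domain. The plasmid is suited to producing recombinant, fluorescently labelled chimeric motor for purification and in vitro motility or microtubule-binding assays, where the GFP allows direct visualisation of the protein.
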