Addgene plasmid #24508: NK-1 GFP
Depositing lab: Ron Vale. Depositing organization: University of California, San Francisco (UCSF). Publication: The directional preference of kinesin motors is specified by an element outside of the motor catalytic domain. Case RB, Pierce DW, Hom-Booher N, Hart CL, Vale RD. Cell. 1997 Sep 5. 90(5):959-66. 10.1016/S0092-8674(00)80360-8 PubMed 9298907.
Backbone
  Vector backbone: pET17b
  Backbone size w/o insert (bp): 3300
  Vector type: Bacterial Expression
Growth in bacteria
  Bacterial resistance: Ampicillin, 100 μg/mL
  Growth temperature: 37°C
  Growth strain: DH5alpha
  Copy number: High Copy
Gene/Insert
  Gene/Insert name: Drosophila NCD, human kinesin (alt name: NCD fused to human kinesin)
  Species: H. sapiens (human), D. melanogaster (fly)
  Mutation: NK-1 is a chimera where the entire superfamily-conserved catalytic domain (aa 348-667) of NCD was substituted for the equivalent domain of inesin (aa 8-322). GFP is mutant (S65T)
  Tag / fusion protein: GFP (C terminal on insert); His (C terminal on insert)
  Cloning method: Restriction Enzyme
  Sequencing primers: 5′ GFP-R
Terms and licenses: Academic/Nonprofit Terms; Industry Terms: Not Available to Industry
How to cite: NK-1 GFP was a gift from Ron Vale (Addgene plasmid # 24508 ; http://n2t.net/addgene:24508 ; RRID:Addgene_24508)
